>Addgene plasmid #134770 | pTF101.1 | depositor full sequence | sequence record 259063 | pTF101.1 sequence 9189 bps
AGTACTTTGATCCAACCCCTCCGCTGCTATAGTGCAGTCGGCTTCTGACGTTCAGTGCAGCCGTCTTCTG
AAAACGACATGTCGCACAAGTCCTAAGTTACGCGACAGGCTGCCGCCCTGCCCTTTTCCTGGCGTTTTCT
TGTCGCGTGTTTTAGTCGCATAAAGTAGAATACTTGCGACTAGAACCGGAGACATTACGCCATGAACAAG
AGCGCCGCCGCTGGCCTGCTGGGCTATGCCCGCGTCAGCACCGACGACCAGGACTTGACCAACCAACGGG
CCGAACTGCACGCGGCCGGCTGCACCAAGCTGTTTTCCGAGAAGATCACCGGCACCAGGCGCGACCGCCC
GGAGCTGGCCAGGATGCTTGACCACCTACGCCCTGGCGACGTTGTGACAGTGACCAGGCTAGACCGCCTG
GCCCGCAGCACCCGCGACCTACTGGACATTGCCGAGCGCATCCAGGAGGCCGGCGCGGGCCTGCGTAGCC
TGGCAGAGCCGTGGGCCGACACCACCACGCCGGCCGGCCGCATGGTGTTGACCGTGTTCGCCGGCATTGC
CGAGTTCGAGCGTTCCCTAATCATCGACCGCACCCGGAGCGGGCGCGAGGCCGCCAAGGCCCGAGGCGTG
AAGTTTGGCCCCCGCCCTACCCTCACCCCGGCACAGATCGCGCACGCCCGCGAGCTGATCGACCAGGAAG
GCCGCACCGTGAAAGAGGCGGCTGCACTGCTTGGCGTGCATCGCTCGACCCTGTACCGCGCACTTGAGCG
CAGCGAGGAAGTGACGCCCACCGAGGCCAGGCGGCGCGGTGCCTTCCGTGAGGACGCATTGACCGAGGCC
GACGCCCTGGCGGCCGCCGAGAATGAACGCCAAGAGGAACAAGCATGAAACCGCACCAGGACGGCCAGGA
CGAACCGTTTTTCATTACCGAAGAGATCGAGGCGGAGATGATCGCGGCCGGGTACGTGTTCGAGCCGCCC
GCGCACGTCTCAACCGTGCGGCTGCATGAAATCCTGGCCGGTTTGTCTGATGCCAAGCTGGCGGCCTGGC
CGGCCAGCTTGGCCGCTGAAGAAACCGAGCGCCGCCGTCTAAAAAGGTGATGTGTATTTGAGTAAAACAG
CTTGCGTCATGCGGTCGCTGCGTATATGATGCGATGAGTAAATAAACAAATACGCAAGGGGAACGCATGA
AGGTTATCGCTGTACTTAACCAGAAAGGCGGGTCAGGCAAGACGACCATCGCAACCCATCTAGCCCGCGC
CCTGCAACTCGCCGGGGCCGATGTTCTGTTAGTCGATTCCGATCCCCAGGGCAGTGCCCGCGATTGGGCG
GCCGTGCGGGAAGATCAACCGCTAACCGTTGTCGGCATCGACCGCCCGACGATTGACCGCGACGTGAAGG
CCATCGGCCGGCGCGACTTCGTAGTGATCGACGGAGCGCCCCAGGCGGCGGACTTGGCTGTGTCCGCGAT
CAAGGCAGCCGACTTCGTGCTGATTCCGGTGCAGCCAAGCCCTTACGACATATGGGCCACCGCCGACCTG
GTGGAGCTGGTTAAGCAGCGCATTGAGGTCACGGATGGAAGGCTACAAGCGGCCTTTGTCGTGTCGCGGG
CGATCAAAGGCACGCGCATCGGCGGTGAGGTTGCCGAGGCGCTGGCCGGGTACGAGCTGCCCATTCTTGA
GTCCCGTATCACGCAGCGCGTGAGCTACCCAGGCACTGCCGCCGCCGGCACAACCGTTCTTGAATCAGAA
CCCGAGGGCGACGCTGCCCGCGAGGTCCAGGCGCTGGCCGCTGAAATTAAATCAAAACTCATTTGAGTTA
ATGAGGTAAAGAGAAAATGAGCAAAAGCACAAACACGCTAAGTGCCGGCCGTCCGAGCGCACGCAGCAGC
AAGGCTGCAACGTTGGCCAGCCTGGCAGACACGCCAGCCATGAAGCGGGTCAACTTTCAGTTGCCGGCGG
AGGATCACACCAAGCTGAAGATGTACGCGGTACGCCAAGGCAAGACCATTACCGAGCTGCTATCTGAATA
CATCGCGCAGCTACCAGAGTAAATGAGCAAATGAATAAATGAGTAGATGAATTTTAGCGGCTAAAGGAGG
CGGCATGGAAAATCAAGAACAACCAGGCACCGACGCCGTGGAATGCCCCATGTGTGGAGGAACGGGCGGT
TGGCCAGGCGTAAGCGGCTGGGTTGTCTGCCGGCCCTGCAATGGCACTGGAACCCCCAAGCCCGAGGAAT
CGGCGTGAGCGGTCGCAAACCATCCGGCCCGGTACAAATCGGCGCGGCGCTGGGTGATGACCTGGTGGAG
AAGTTGAAGGCCGCGCAGGCCGCCCAGCGGCAACGCATCGAGGCAGAAGCACGCCCCGGTGAATCGTGGC
AAGCGGCCGCTGATCGAATCCGCAAAGAATCCCGGCAACCGCCGGCAGCCGGTGCGCCGTCGATTAGGAA
GCCGCCCAAGGGCGACGAGCAACCAGATTTTTTCGTTCCGATGCTCTATGACGTGGGCACCCGCGATAGT
CGCAGCATCATGGACGTGGCCGTTTTCCGTCTGTCGAAGCGTGACCGACGAGCTGGCGAGGTGATCCGCT
ACGAGCTTCCAGACGGGCACGTAGAGGTTTCCGCAGGGCCGGCCGGCATGGCCAGTGTGTGGGATTACGA
CCTGGTACTGATGGCGGTTTCCCATCTAACCGAATCCATGAACCGATACCGGGAAGGGAAGGGAGACAAG
CCCGGCCGCGTGTTCCGTCCACACGTTGCGGACGTACTCAAGTTCTGCCGGCGAGCCGATGGCGGAAAGC
AGAAAGACGACCTGGTAGAAACCTGCATTCGGTTAAACACCACGCACGTTGCCATGCAGCGTACGAAGAA
GGCCAAGAACGGCCGCCTGGTGACGGTATCCGAGGGTGAAGCCTTGATTAGCCGCTACAAGATCGTAAAG
AGCGAAACCGGGCGGCCGGAGTACATCGAGATCGAGCTAGCTGATTGGATGTACCGCGAGATCACAGAAG
GCAAGAACCCGGACGTGCTGACGGTTCACCCCGATTACTTTTTGATCGATCCCGGCATCGGCCGTTTTCT
CTACCGCCTGGCACGCCGCGCCGCAGGCAAGGCAGAAGCCAGATGGTTGTTCAAGACGATCTACGAACGC
AGTGGCAGCGCCGGAGAGTTCAAGAAGTTCTGTTTCACCGTGCGCAAGCTGATCGGGTCAAATGACCTGC
CGGAGTACGATTTGAAGGAGGAGGCGGGGCAGGCTGGCCCGATCCTAGTCATGCGCTACCGCAACCTGAT
CGAGGGCGAAGCATCCGCCGGTTCCTAATGTACGGAGCAGATGCTAGGGCAAATTGCCCTAGCAGGGGAA
AAAGGTCGAAAAGGTCTCTTTCCTGTGGATAGCACGTACATTGGGAACCCAAAGCCGTACATTGGGAACC
GGAACCCGTACATTGGGAACCCAAAGCCGTACATTGGGAACCGGTCACACATGTAAGTGACTGATATAAA
AGAGAAAAAAGGCGATTTTTCCGCCTAAAACTCTTTAAAACTTATTAAAACTCTTAAAACCCGCCTGGCC
TGTGCATAACTGTCTGGCCAGCGCACAGCCGAAGAGCTGCAAAAAGCGCCTACCCTTCGGTCGCTGCGCT
CCCTACGCCCCGCCGCTTCGCGTCGGCCTATCGCGGCCGCTGGCCGCTCAAAAATGGCTGGCCTACGGCC
AGGCAATCTACCAGGGCGCGGACAAGCCGCGCCGTCGCCACTCGACCGCCGGCGCCCACATCAAGGCACC
CTGCCTCGCGCGTTTCGGTGATGACGGTGAAAACCTCTGACACATGCAGCTCCCGGAGACGGTCACAGCT
TGTCTGTAAGCGGATGCCGGGAGCAGACAAGCCCGTCAGGGCGCGTCAGCGGGTGTTGGCGGGTGTCGGG
GCGCAGCCATGACCCAGTCACGTAGCGATAGCGGAGTGTATACTGGCTTAACTATGCGGCATCAGAGCAG
ATTGTACTGAGAGTGCACCATATGCGGTGTGAAATACCGCACAGATGCGTAAGGAGAAAATACCGCATCA
GGCGCTCTTCCGCTTCCTCGCTCACTGACTCGCTGCGCTCGGTCGTTCGGCTGCGGCGAGCGGTATCAGC
TCACTCAAAGGCGGTAATACGGTTATCCACAGAATCAGGGGATAACGCAGGAAAGAACATGTGAGCAAAA
GGCCAGCAAAAGGCCAGGAACCGTAAAAAGGCCGCGTTGCTGGCGTTTTTCCATAGGCTCCGCCCCCCTG
ACGAGCATCACAAAAATCGACGCTCAAGTCAGAGGTGGCGAAACCCGACAGGACTATAAAGATACCAGGC
GTTTCCCCCTGGAAGCTCCCTCGTGCGCTCTCCTGTTCCGACCCTGCCGCTTACCGGATACCTGTCCGCC
TTTCTCCCTTCGGGAAGCGTGGCGCTTTCTCATAGCTCACGCTGTAGGTATCTCAGTTCGGTGTAGGTCG
TTCGCTCCAAGCTGGGCTGTGTGCACGAACCCCCCGTTCAGCCCGACCGCTGCGCCTTATCCGGTAACTA
TCGTCTTGAGTCCAACCCGGTAAGACACGACTTATCGCCACTGGCAGCAGCCACTGGTAACAGGATTAGC
AGAGCGAGGTATGTAGGCGGTGCTACAGAGTTCTTGAAGTGGTGGCCTAACTACGGCTACACTAGAAGGA
CAGTATTTGGTATCTGCGCTCTGCTGAAGCCAGTTACCTTCGGAAAAAGAGTTGGTAGCTCTTGATCCGG
CAAACAAACCACCGCTGGTAGCGGTGGTTTTTTTGTTTGCAAGCAGCAGATTACGCGCAGAAAAAAAGGA
TCTCAAGAAGATCCTTTGATCTTTTCTACGGGGTCTGACGCTCAGTGGAACGAAAACTCACGTTAAGGGA
TTTTGGTCATGCATGATATATCTCCCAATTTGTGTAGGGCTTATTATGCACGCTTAAAAATAATAAAAGC
AGACTTGACCTGATAGTTTGGCTGTGAGCAATTATGTGCTTAGTGCATCTAACGCTTGAGTTAAGCCGCG
CCGCGAAGCGGCGTCGGCTTGAACGAATTTCTAGCTAGACATTATTTGCCGACTACCTTGGTGATCTCGC
CTTTCACGTAGTGGACAAATTCTTCCAACTGATCTGCGCGCGAGGCCAAGCGATCTTCTTCTTGTCCAAG
ATAAGCCTGTCTAGCTTCAAGTATGACGGGCTGATACTGGGCCGGCAGGCGCTCCATTGCCCAGTCGGCA
GCGACATCCTTCGGCGCGATTTTGCCGGTTACTGCGCTGTACCAAATGCGGGACAACGTAAGCACTACAT
TTCGCTCATCGCCAGCCCAGTCGGGCGGCGAGTTCCATAGCGTTAAGGTTTCATTTAGCGCCTCAAATAG
ATCCTGTTCAGGAACCGGATCAAAGAGTTCCTCCGCCGCTGGACCTACCAAGGCAACGCTATGTTCTCTT
GCTTTTGTCAGCAAGATAGCCAGATCAATGTCGATCGTGGCTGGCTCGAAGATACCTGCAAGAATGTCAT
TGCGCTGCCATTCTCCAAATTGCAGTTCGCGCTTAGCTGGATAACGCCACGGAATGATGTCGTCGTGCAC
AACAATGGTGACTTCTACAGCGCGGAGAATCTCGCTCTCTCCAGGGGAAGCCGAAGTTTCCAAAAGGTCG
TTGATCAAAGCTCGCCGCGTTGTTTCATCAAGCCTTACGGTCACCGTAACCAGCAAATCAATATCACTGT
GTGGCTTCAGGCCGCCATCCACTGCGGAGCCGTACAAATGTACGGCCAGCAACGTCGGTTCGAGATGGCG
CTCGATGACGCCAACTACCTCTGATAGTTGAGTCGATACTTCGGCGATCACCGCTTCCCCCATGATGTTT
AACTTTGTTTTAGGGCGACTGCCCTGCTGCGTAACATCGTTGCTGCTCCATAACATCAAACATCGACCCA
CGGCGTAACGCGCTTGCTGCTTGGATGCCCGAGGCATAGACTGTACCCCAAAAAAACAGTCATAACAAGC
CATGAAAACCGCCACTGCGCCGTTACCACCGCTGCGTTCGGTCAAGGTTCTGGACCAGTTGCGTGACGGC
AGTTACGCTACTTGCATTACAGCTTACGAACCGAACGAGGCTTATGTCCACTGGGTTCGTGCCCGAATTG
ATCACAGGCAGCAACGCTCTGTCATCGTTACAATCAACATGCTACCCTCCGCGAGATCATCCGTGTTTCA
AACCCGGCAGCTTAGTTGCCGTTCTTCCGAATAGCATCGGTAACATGAGCAAAGTCTGCCGCCTTACAAC
GGCTCTCCCGCTGACGCCGTCCCGGACTGATGGGCTGCCTGTATCGAGTGGTGATTTTGTGCCGAGCTGC
CGGTCGGGGAGCTGTTGGCTGGCTGGTGGCAGGATATATTGTGGTGTAAACAAATTGACGCTTAGACAAC
TTAATAACACATTGCGGACGTTTTTAATGTACTGAATTAACGCCGAATTGCTCTAGCATTCGCCATTCAG
GCTGCGCAACTGTTGGGAAGGGCGATCGGTGCGGGCCTCTTCGCTATTACGCCAGCTGGCGAAAGGGGGA
TGTGCTGCAAGGCGATTAAGTTGGGTAACGCCAGGGTTTTCCCAGTCACGACGTTGTAAAACGACGGCCA
GTGCCAAGCTAATTCGCTTCAAGACGTGCTCAAATCACTATTTCCACACCCCTATATTTCTATTGCACTC
CCTTTTAACTGTTTTTTATTACAAAAATGCCCTGGAAAATGCACTCCCTTTTTGTGTTTGTTTTTTTGTG
AAACGATGTTGTCAGGTAATTTATTTGTCAGTCTACTATGGTGGCCCATTATATTAATAGCAACTGTCGG
TCCAATAGACGACGTCGATTTTCTGCATTTGTTTAACCACGTGGATTTTATGACATTTTATATTAGTTAA
TTTGTAAAACCTACCCAATTAAAGACCTCATATGTTCTAAAGACTAATACTTAATGATAACAATTTTCTT
TTAGTGAAGAAAGGGATAATTAGTAAATATGGAACAAGGGCAGAAGATTTATTAAAGCCGCGGTAAGAGA
CAACAAGTAGGTACGTGGAGTGTCTTAGGTGACTTACCCACATAACATAAAGTGACATTAACAAACATAG
CTAATGCTCCTATTTGAATAGTGCATATCAGCATACCTTATTACATATAGATAGGAGCAAACTCTAGCTA
GATTGTTGAGCAGATCTCGGTGACGGGCAGGACCGGACGGGGCGGTACCGGCAGGCTGAAGTCCAGCTGC
CAGAAACCCACGTCATGCCAGTTCCCGTGCTTGAAGCCGGCCGCCCGCAGCATGCCGCGGGGGGCATATC
CGAGCGCCTCGTGCATGCGCACGCTCGGGTCGTTGGGCAGCCCGATGACAGCGACCACGCTCTTGAAGCC
CTGTGCCTCCAGGGACTTCAGCAGGTGGGTGTAGAGCGTGGAGCCCAGTCCCGTCCGCTGGTGGCGGGGG
GAGACGTACACGGTCGACTCGGCCGTCCAGTCGTAGGCGTTGCGTGCCTTCCAGGGGCCCGCGTAGGCGA
TGCCGGCGACCTCGCCGTCCACCTCGGCGACGAGCCAGGGATAGCGCTCCCGCAGACGGACGAGGTCGTC
CGTCCACTCCTGCGGTTCCTGCGGCTCGGTACGGAAGTTGACCGTGCTTGTCTCGATGTAGTGGTTGACG
ATGGTGCAGACCGCCGGCATGTCCGCCTCGGTGGCACGGCGGATGTCGGCCGGGCGTCGTTCTGGGCTCA
TGGTAGATCCCCCGTTCGTAAATGGTGAAAATTTTCAGAAAATTGCTTTTGCTTTAAAAGAAATGATTTA
AATTGCTGCAATAGAAGTAGAATGCTTGATTGCTTGAGATTCGTTTGTTTTGTATATGTTGTGTTGAGAA
TTAATTCTCGAGGTCCTCTCCAAATGAAATGAACTTCCTTATATAGAGGAAGGGTCTTGCGAAGGATAGT
GGGATTGTGCGTCATCCCTTACGTCAGTGGAGATATCACATCAATCCACTTGCTTTGAAGACGTGGTTGG
AACGTCTTCTTTTTCCACGATGCTCCTCGTGGGTGGGGGTCCATCTTTGGGACCACTGTCGGTAGAGGCA
TCTTGAACGATAGCCTTTCCTTTATCGCAATGATGGCATTTGTAGGAGCCACCTTCCTTTTCCACTATCT
TCACAATAAAGTGACAGATAGCTGGGCAATGGAATCCGAGGAGGTTTCCGGATATTACCCTTTGTTGAAA
AGTCTCAATTGCCCTTTGGTCTTCTGAGACTGTATCTTTGATATTTTTGGAGTAGACAAGTGTGTCGTGC
TCCACCATGTTATCACATCAATCCACTTGCTTTGAAGACGTGGTTGGAACGTCTTCTTTTTCCACGATGC
TCCTCGTGGGTGGGGGTCCATCTTTGGGACCACTGTCGGCAGAGGCATCTTCAACGATGGCCTTTCCTTT
ATCGCAATGATGGCATTTGTAGGAGCCACCTTCCTTTTCCACTATCTTCACAATAAAGTGACAGATAGCT
GGGCAATGGAATCCGAGGAGGTTTCCGGATATTACCCTTTGTTGAAAAGTCTCAATTGCCCTTTGGTCTT
CTGAGACTGTATCTTTGATATTTTTGGAGTAGACAAGTGTGTCGTGCTCCACCATGTTGACCTGCAGGCA
TGCAAGCTTGCATGCCTGCAGGTCGACTCTAGAGGATCCCCGGGTACCGAGCTCGAATTCGTAATCATGT
CATAGCTGTTTCCTGTGTGAAATTGTTATCCGCTCACAATTCCACACAACATACGAGCCGGAAGCATAAA
GTGTAAAGCCTGGGGTGCCTAATGAGTGAGCTAACTCACATTAATTGCGTTGCGCTCACTGCCCGCTTTC
CAGTCGGGAAACCTGTCGTGCCAGCTGCATTAATGAATCGGCCAACGCGCGGGGAGAGGCGGTTTGCGTA
TTGGAGCTTGAGCTTGGATCAGATTGTCGTTTCCCGCCTTCAGTTTAAACTATCAGTGTTTGACAGGATA
TATTGGCGGGTAAACCTAAGAGAAAAGAGCGTTTATTAGAATAATCGGATATTTAAAAGGGCGTGAAAAG
GTTTATCCGTTCGTCCATTTGTATGTGCATGCCAACCACAGGGTTCCCCTCGGGATCAAAGTACTTTAAA
GTACTTTAAAGTACTTTAA
Features (pLannotate 1.2.2; 21 found; start..end, strand, type, name):
    226..627     +  CDS            Y4CG_SINFN (fragment): Protein inferred from homology: Swiss-Prot protein existence level 3. From Sinorhizobium fredii (strain NBRC 101917 / NGR234).
   1187..1816    +  CDS            pVS1 StaA: stability protein from the Pseudomonas plasmid pVS1 (Heeb et al., 2000)
   2245..3318    +  CDS            pVS1 RepA: replication protein from the Pseudomonas plasmid pVS1 (Heeb et al., 2000)
   3384..3578    +  rep_origin     pVS1 oriV: origin of replication for the Pseudomonas plasmid pVS1 (Heeb et al., 2000)
   3781..3820    +  CDS            rop (fragment): Rop protein, which maintains plasmids at low copy number; rop
   3922..4062    +  misc_feature   bom: basis of mobility region from pBR322
   4248..4836    -  rep_origin     ori: high-copy-number ColE1/pMB1/pBR322/pUC origin of replication
   5082..5869    -  CDS            SmR (fragment): aminoglycoside adenylyltransferase (Murphy, 1985); aadA; confers resistance to spectinomycin and streptomycin
   5880..5936    -  CDS            GmR (fragment): gentamycin acetyltransferase; aacC1; confers resistance to gentamycin
   6022..6159    +  CDS            int (fragment): INT2_ECOLX - Protein inferred from homology: Swiss-Prot protein existence level 3. Putative integrase believed to be involved in the insertion of antibiotic resistance genes into plasmids and transposons. From Escherichia coli.
   6397..6421    +  misc_feature   LB T-DNA repeat: left border repeat from nopaline C58 T-DNA
   6499..6653    -  CDS            lacZα (fragment): LacZα fragment of β-galactosidase; lacZ fragment
   7223..7771    -  CDS            bar: PAT_STRHY - Experimental evidence at protein level: Swiss-Prot protein existence level 1. Inactivates phosphinothricin (PPT) by transfer of an acetyl group from acetyl CoA. Can also acetylate demethylphosphinothricin but not PTT or glutamate. This enzyme is an effector of phosphinothricin tripeptide (PTT or bialaphos) resistance. From Streptomyces hygroscopicus. Introduced by genetic manipulation and expressed in glufosinate-tolerant maize by Dekalb Genetics.
   7846..7882    -  ncRNA          PK1-TEV CVMV: Accession: RF01102 - 5'-leader pseudoknot of TEV/CVMV
   7923..8594    -  promoter       CaMV 35S promoter (enhanced): cauliflower mosaic virus 35S promoter with a duplicated enhancer region
   8684..8740    -  misc_feature   MCS: pUC18/19 multiple cloning site
   8773..8789    -  protein_bind   lac operator: The lac repressor binds to the lac operator to inhibit transcription in E. coli. This inhibition can be relieved by adding lactose or isopropyl-β-D-thiogalactopyranoside (IPTG). lac repressor encoded by lacI
   8797..8827    -  promoter       lac promoter: promoter for the E. coli lac operon
   8842..8863    -  protein_bind   CAP binding site: CAP binding activates transcription in the presence of cAMP. E. coli catabolite activator protein
   8876..8964    -  CDS            lacI (fragment): lac repressor; lacI; The lac repressor binds to the lac operator to inhibit transcription in E. coli. This inhibition can be relieved by adding lactose or isopropyl-β-D-thiogalactopyranoside (IPTG).
   9021..9045    +  misc_feature   RB T-DNA repeat: right border repeat from nopaline C58 T-DNA
