>Addgene plasmid #134770 | pTF101.1 | addgene full sequence | sequence record 263758 | Addgene NGS Result
CGCTCACTGCCCGCTTTCCAGTCGGGAAACCTGTCGTGCCAGCTGCATTAATGAATCGGCCAACGCGCGG
GGAGAGGCGGTTTGCGTATTGGAGCTTGAGCTTGGATCAGATTGTCGTTTCCCGCCTTCAGTTTAAACTA
TCAGTGTTTGACAGGATATATTGGCGGGTAAACCTAAGAGAAAAGAGCGTTTATTAGAATAATCGGATAT
TTAAAAGGGCGTGAAAAGGTTTATCCGTTCGTCCATTTGTATGTGCATGCCAACCACAGGGTTCCCCTCG
GGATCAAAGTACTTTAAAGTACTTTAAAGTACTTTAAAGTACTTTGATCCAACCCCTCCGCTGCTATAGT
GCAGTCGGCTTCTGACGTTCAGTGCAGCCGTCTTCTGAAAACGACATGTCGCACAAGTCCTAAGTTACGC
GACAGGCTGCCGCCCTGCCCTTTTCCTGGCGTTTTCTTGTCGCGTGTTTTAGTCGCATAAAGTAGAATAC
TTGCGACTAGAACCGGAGACATTACGCCATGAACAAGAGCGCCGCCGCTGGCCTGCTGGGCTATGCCCGC
GTCAGCACCGACGACCAGGACTTGACCAACCAACGGGCCGAACTGCACGCGGCCGGCTGCACCAAGCTGT
TTTCCGAGAAGATCACCGGCACCAGGCGCGACCGCCCGGAGCTGGCCAGGATGCTTGACCACCTACGCCC
TGGCGACGTTGTGACAGTGACCAGGCTAGACCGCCTGGCCCGCAGCACCCGCGACCTACTGGACATTGCC
GAGCGCATCCAGGAGGCCGGCGCGGGCCTGCGTAGCCTGGCAGAGCCGTGGGCCGACACCACCACGCCGG
CCGGCCGCATGGTGTTGACCGTGTTCGCCGGCATTGCCGAGTTCGAGCGTTCCCTAATCATCGACCGCAC
CCGGAGCGGGCGCGAGGCCGCCAAGGCCCGAGGCGTGAAGTTTGGCCCCCGCCCTACCCTCACCCCGGCA
CAGATCGCGCACGCCCGCGAGCTGATCGACCAGGAAGGCCGCACCGTGAAAGAGGCGGCTGCACTGCTTG
GCGTGCATCGCTCGACCCTGTACCGCGCACTTGAGCGCAGCGAGGAAGTGACGCCCACCGAGGCCAGGCG
GCGCGGTGCCTTCCGTGAGGACGCATTGACCGAGGCCGACGCCCTGGCGGCCGCCGAGAATGAACGCCAA
GAGGAACAAGCATGAAACCGCACCAGGACGGCCAGGACGAACCGTTTTTCATTACCGAAGAGATCGAGGC
GGAGATGATCGCGGCCGGGTACGTGTTCGAGCCGCCCGCGCACGTCTCAACCGTGCGGCTGCATGAAATC
CTGGCCGGTTTGTCTGATGCCAAGCTGGCGGCCTGGCCGGCCAGCTTGGCCGCTGAAGAAACCGAGCGCC
GCCGTCTAAAAAGGTGATGTGTATTTGAGTAAAACAGCTTGCGTCATGCGGTCGCTGCGTATATGATGCG
ATGAGTAAATAAACAAATACGCAAGGGGAACGCATGAAGGTTATCGCTGTACTTAACCAGAAAGGCGGGT
CAGGCAAGACGACCATCGCAACCCATCTAGCCCGCGCCCTGCAACTCGCCGGGGCCGATGTTCTGTTAGT
CGATTCCGATCCCCAGGGCAGTGCCCGCGATTGGGCGGCCGTGCGGGAAGATCAACCGCTAACCGTTGTC
GGCATCGACCGCCCGACGATTGACCGCGACGTGAAGGCCATCGGCCGGCGCGACTTCGTAGTGATCGACG
GAGCGCCCCAGGCGGCGGACTTGGCTGTGTCCGCGATCAAGGCAGCCGACTTCGTGCTGATTCCGGTGCA
GCCAAGCCCTTACGACATATGGGCCACCGCCGACCTGGTGGAGCTGGTTAAGCAGCGCATTGAGGTCACG
GATGGAAGGCTACAAGCGGCCTTTGTCGTGTCGCGGGCGATCAAAGGCACGCGCATCGGCGGTGAGGTTG
CCGAGGCGCTGGCCGGGTACGAGCTGCCCATTCTTGAGTCCCGTATCACGCAGCGCGTGAGCTACCCAGG
CACTGCCGCCGCCGGCACAACCGTTCTTGAATCAGAACCCGAGGGCGACGCTGCCCGCGAGGTCCAGGCG
CTGGCCGCTGAAATTAAATCAAAACTCATTTGAGTTAATGAGGTAAAGAGAAAATGAGCAAAAGCACAAA
CACGCTAAGTGCCGGCCGTCCGAGCGCACGCAGCAGCAAGGCTGCAACGTTGGCCAGCCTGGCAGACACG
CCAGCCATGAAGCGGGTCAACTTTCAGTTGCCGGCGGAGGATCACACCAAGCTGAAGATGTACGCGGTAC
GCCAAGGCAAGACCATTACCGAGCTGCTATCTGAATACATCGCGCAGCTACCAGAGTAAATGAGCAAATG
AATAAATGAGTAGATGAATTTTAGCGGCTAAAGGAGGCGGCATGGAAAATCAAGAACAACCAGGCACCGA
CGCCGTGGAATGCCCCATGTGTGGAGGAACGGGCGGTTGGCCAGGCGTAAGCGGCTGGGTTGTCTGCCGG
CCCTGCAATGGCACTGGAACCCCCAAGCCCGAGGAATCGGCGTGAGCGGTCGCAAACCATCCGGCCCGGT
ACAAATCGGCGCGGCGCTGGGTGATGACCTGGTGGAGAAGTTGAAGGCCGCGCAGGCCGCCCAGCGGCAA
CGCATCGAGGCAGAAGCACGCCCCGGTGAATCGTGGCAAGCGGCCGCTGATCGAATCCGCAAAGAATCCC
GGCAACCGCCGGCAGCCGGTGCGCCGTCGATTAGGAAGCCGCCCAAGGGCGACGAGCAACCAGATTTTTT
CGTTCCGATGCTCTATGACGTGGGCACCCGCGATAGTCGCAGCATCATGGACGTGGCCGTTTTCCGTCTG
TCGAAGCGTGACCGACGAGCTGGCGAGGTGATCCGCTACGAGCTTCCAGACGGGCACGTAGAGGTTTCCG
CAGGGCCGGCCGGCATGGCCAGTGTGTGGGATTACGACCTGGTACTGATGGCGGTTTCCCATCTAACCGA
ATCCATGAACCGATACCGGGAAGGGAAGGGAGACAAGCCCGGCCGCGTGTTCCGTCCACACGTTGCGGAC
GTACTCAAGTTCTGCCGGCGAGCCGATGGCGGAAAGCAGAAAGACGACCTGGTAGAAACCTGCATTCGGT
TAAACACCACGCACGTTGCCATGCAGCGTACGAAGAAGGCCAAGAACGGCCGCCTGGTGACGGTATCCGA
GGGTGAAGCCTTGATTAGCCGCTACAAGATCGTAAAGAGCGAAACCGGGCGGCCGGAGTACATCGAGATC
GAGCTAGCTGATTGGATGTACCGCGAGATCACAGAAGGCAAGAACCCGGACGTGCTGACGGTTCACCCCG
ATTACTTTTTGATCGATCCCGGCATCGGCCGTTTTCTCTACCGCCTGGCACGCCGCGCCGCAGGCAAGGC
AGAAGCCAGATGGTTGTTCAAGACGATCTACGAACGCAGTGGCAGCGCCGGAGAGTTCAAGAAGTTCTGT
TTCACCGTGCGCAAGCTGATCGGGTCAAATGACCTGCCGGAGTACGATTTGAAGGAGGAGGCGGGGCAGG
CTGGCCCGATCCTAGTCATGCGCTACCGCAACCTGATCGAGGGCGAAGCATCCGCCGGTTCCTAATGTAC
GGAGCAGATGCTAGGGCAAATTGCCCTAGCAGGGGAAAAAGGTCGAAAAGGTCTCTTTCCTGTGGATAGC
ACGTACATTGGGAACCCAAAGCCGTACATTGGGAACCGGAACCCGTACATTGGGAACCCAAAGCCGTACA
TTGGGAACCGGTCACACATGTAAGTGACTGATATAAAAGAGAAAAAAGGCGATTTTTCCGCCTAAAACTC
TTTAAAACTTATTAAAACTCTTAAAACCCGCCTGGCCTGTGCATAACTGTCTGGCCAGCGCACAGCCGAA
GAGCTGCAAAAAGCGCCTACCCTTCGGTCGCTGCGCTCCCTACGCCCCGCCGCTTCGCGTCGGCCTATCG
CGGCCGCTGGCCGCTCAAAAATGGCTGGCCTACGGCCAGGCAATCTACCAGGGCGCGGACAAGCCGCGCC
GTCGCCACTCGACCGCCGGCGCCCACATCAAGGCACCCTGCCTCGCGCGTTTCGGTGATGACGGTGAAAA
CCTCTGACACATGCAGCTCCCGGAGACGGTCACAGCTTGTCTGTAAGCGGATGCCGGGAGCAGACAAGCC
CGTCAGGGCGCGTCAGCGGGTGTTGGCGGGTGTCGGGGCGCAGCCATGACCCAGTCACGTAGCGATAGCG
GAGTGTATACTGGCTTAACTATGCGGCATCAGAGCAGATTGTACTGAGAGTGCACCATATGCGGTGTGAA
ATACCGCACAGATGCGTAAGGAGAAAATACCGCATCAGGCGCTCTTCCGCTTCCTCGCTCACTGACTCGC
TGCGCTCGGTCGTTCGGCTGCGGCGAGCGGTATCAGCTCACTCAAAGGCGGTAATACGGTTATCCACAGA
ATCAGGGGATAACGCAGGAAAGAACATGTGAGCAAAAGGCCAGCAAAAGGCCAGGAACCGTAAAAAGGCC
GCGTTGCTGGCGTTTTTCCATAGGCTCCGCCCCCCTGACGAGCATCACAAAAATCGACGCTCAAGTCAGA
GGTGGCGAAACCCGACAGGACTATAAAGATACCAGGCGTTTCCCCCTGGAAGCTCCCTCGTGCGCTCTCC
TGTTCCGACCCTGCCGCTTACCGGATACCTGTCCGCCTTTCTCCCTTCGGGAAGCGTGGCGCTTTCTCAT
AGCTCACGCTGTAGGTATCTCAGTTCGGTGTAGGTCGTTCGCTCCAAGCTGGGCTGTGTGCACGAACCCC
CCGTTCAGCCCGACCGCTGCGCCTTATCCGGTAACTATCGTCTTGAGTCCAACCCGGTAAGACACGACTT
ATCGCCACTGGCAGCAGCCACTGGTAACAGGATTAGCAGAGCGAGGTATGTAGGCGGTGCTACAGAGTTC
TTGAAGTGGTGGCCTAACTACGGCTACACTAGAAGGACAGTATTTGGTATCTGCGCTCTGCTGAAGCCAG
TTACCTTCGGAAAAAGAGTTGGTAGCTCTTGATCCGGCAAACAAACCACCGCTGGTAGCGGTGGTTTTTT
TGTTTGCAAGCAGCAGATTACGCGCAGAAAAAAAGGATCTCAAGAAGATCCTTTGATCTTTTCTACGGGG
TCTGACGCTCAGTGGAACGAAAACTCACGTTAAGGGATTTTGGTCATGCATGATATATCTCCCAATTTGT
GTAGGGCTTATTATGCACGCTTAAAAATAATAAAAGCAGACTTGACCTGATAGTTTGGCTGTGAGCAATT
ATGTGCTTAGTGCATCTAACGCTTGAGTTAAGCCGCGCCGCGAAGCGGCGTCGGCTTGAACGAATTTCTA
GCTAGACATTATTTGCCGACTACCTTGGTGATCTCGCCTTTCACGTAGTGGACAAATTCTTCCAACTGAT
CTGCGCGCGAGGCCAAGCGATCTTCTTCTTGTCCAAGATAAGCCTGTCTAGCTTCAAGTATGACGGGCTG
ATACTGGGCCGGCAGGCGCTCCATTGCCCAGTCGGCAGCGACATCCTTCGGCGCGATTTTGCCGGTTACT
GCGCTGTACCAAATGCGGGACAACGTAAGCACTACATTTCGCTCATCGCCAGCCCAGTCGGGCGGCGAGT
TCCATAGCGTTAAGGTTTCATTTAGCGCCTCAAATAGATCCTGTTCAGGAACCGGATCAAAGAGTTCCTC
CGCCGCTGGACCTACCAAGGCAACGCTATGTTCTCTTGCTTTTGTCAGCAAGATAGCCAGATCAATGTCG
ATCGTGGCTGGCTCGAAGATACCTGCAAGAATGTCATTGCGCTGCCATTCTCCAAATTGCAGTTCGCGCT
TAGCTGGATAACGCCACGGAATGATGTCGTCGTGCACAACAATGGTGACTTCTACAGCGCGGAGAATCTC
GCTCTCTCCAGGGGAAGCCGAAGTTTCCAAAAGGTCGTTGATCAAAGCTCGCCGCGTTGTTTCATCAAGC
CTTACGGTCACCGTAACCAGCAAATCAATATCACTGTGTGGCTTCAGGCCGCCATCCACTGCGGAGCCGT
ACAAATGTACGGCCAGCAACGTCGGTTCGAGATGGCGCTCGATGACGCCAACTACCTCTGATAGTTGAGT
CGATACTTCGGCGATCACCGCTTCCCCCATGATGTTTAACTTTGTTTTAGGGCGACTGCCCTGCTGCGTA
ACATCGTTGCTGCTCCATAACATCAAACATCGACCCACGGCGTAACGCGCTTGCTGCTTGGATGCCCGAG
GCATAGACTGTACCCCAAAAAAACAGTCATAACAAGCCATGAAAACCGCCACTGCGCCGTTACCACCGCT
GCGTTCGGTCAAGGTTCTGGACCAGTTGCGTGAGCGCATACGCTACTTGCATTACAGCTTACGAACCGAA
CAGGCTTATGTCCACTGGGTTCGTGCCCGAATTGATCACAGGCAGCAACGCTCTGTCATCGTTACAATCA
ACATGCTACCCTCCGCGAGATCATCCGTGTTTCAAACCCGGCAGCTTAGTTGCCGTTCTTCCGAATAGCA
TCGGTAACATGAGCAAAGTCTGCCGCCTTACAACGGCTCTCCCGCTGACGCCGTCCCGGACTGATGGGCT
GCCTGTATCGAGTGGTGATTTTGTGCCGAGCTGCCGGTCGGGGAGCTGTTGGCTGGCTGGTGGCAGGATA
TATTGTGGTGTAAACAAATTGACGCTTAGACAACTTAATAACACATTGCGGACGTTTTTAATGTACTGAA
TTAACGCCGAATTGCTCTAGCATTCGCCATTCAGGCTGCGCAACTGTTGGGAAGGGCGATCGGTGCGGGC
CTCTTCGCTATTACGCCAGCTGGCGAAAGGGGGATGTGCTGCAAGGCGATTAAGTTGGGTAACGCCAGGG
TTTTCCCAGTCACGACGTTGTAAAACGACGGCCAGTGCCAAGCTAATTCGCTTCAAGACGTGCTCAAATC
ACTATTTCCACACCCCTATATTTCTATTGCACTCCCTTTTAACTGTTTTTTATTACAAAAATGCCCTGGA
AAATGCACTCCCTTTTTGTGTTTGTTTTTTTGTGAAACGATGTTGTCAGGTAATTTATTTGTCAGTCTAC
TATGGTGGCCCATTATATTAATAGCAACTGTCGGTCCAATAGACGACGTCGATTTTCTGCATTTGTTTAA
CCACGTGGATTTTATGACATTTTATATTAGTTAATTTGTAAAACCTACCCAATTAAAGACCTCATATGTT
CTAAAGACTAATACTTAATGATAACAATTTTCTTTTAGTGAAGAAAGGGATAATTAGTAAATATGGAACA
AGGGCAGAAGATTTATTAAAGCCGCGTAAGAGACAACAAGTAGGTACGTGGAGTGTCTTAGGTGACTTAC
CCACATAACATAAAGTGACATTAACAAACATAGCTAATGCTCCTATTTGAATAGTGCATATCAGCATACC
TTATTACATATAGATAGGAGCAAACTCTAGCTAGATTGTTGAGCAGATCTCGGTGACGGGCAGGACCGGA
CGGGGCGGTACCGGCAGGCTGAAGTCCAGCTGCCAGAAACCCACGTCATGCCAGTTCCCGTGCTTGAAGC
CGGCCGCCCGCAGCATGCCGCGGGGGGCATATCCGAGCGCCTCGTGCATGCGCACGCTCGGGTCGTTGGG
CAGCCCGATGACAGCGACCACGCTCTTGAAGCCCTGTGCCTCCAGGGACTTCAGCAGGTGGGTGTAGAGC
GTGGAGCCCAGTCCCGTCCGCTGGTGGCGGGGGGAGACGTACACGGTCGACTCGGCCGTCCAGTCGTAGG
CGTTGCGTGCCTTCCAGGGGCCCGCGTAGGCGATGCCGGCGACCTCGCCGTCCACCTCGGCGACGAGCCA
GGGATAGCGCTCCCGCAGACGGACGAGGTCGTCCGTCCACTCCTGCGGTTCCTGCGGCTCGGTACGGAAG
TTGACCGTGCTTGTCTCGATGTAGTGGTTGACGATGGTGCAGACCGCCGGCATGTCCGCCTCGGTGGCAC
GGCGGATGTCGGCCGGGCGTCGTTCTGGGCTCATGGTAGATCCCCCGTTCGTAAATGGTGAAAATTTTCA
GAAAATTGCTTTTGCTTTAAAAGAAATGATTTAAATTGCTGCAATAGAAGTAGAATGCTTGATTGCTTGA
GATTCGTTTGTTTTGTATATGTTGTGTTGAGAATTAATTCTCGAGGTCCTCTCCAAATGAAATGAACTTC
CTTATATAGAGGAAGGGTCTTGCGAAGGATAGTGGGATTGTGCGTCATCCCTTACGTCAGTGGAGATATC
ACATCAATCCACTTGCTTTGAAGACGTGGTTGGAACGTCTTCTTTTTCCACGATGCTCCTCGTGGGTGGG
GGTCCATCTTTGGGACCACTGTCGGCAGAGGCATCTTCAACGATGGCCTTTCCTTTATCGCAATGATGGC
ATTTGTAGGAGCCACCTTCCTTTTCCACTATCTTCACAATAAAGTGACAGATAGCTGGGCAATGGAATCC
GAGGAGGTTTCCGGATATTACCCTTTGTTGAAAAGTCTCAATTGCCCTTTGGTCTTCTGAGACTGTATCT
TTGATATTTTTGGAGTAGACAAGTGTGTCGTGCTCCACCATGTTATCACATCAATCCACTTGCTTTGAAG
ACGTGGTTGGAACGTCTTCTTTTTCCACGATGCTCCTCGTGGGTGGGGGTCCATCTTTGGGACCACTGTC
GGCAGAGGCATCTTCAACGATGGCCTTTCCTTTATCGCAATGATGGCATTTGTAGGAGCCACCTTCCTTT
TCCACTATCTTCACAATAAAGTGACAGATAGCTGGGCAATGGAATCCGAGGAGGTTTCCGGATATTACCC
TTTGTTGAAAAGTCTCAATTGCCCTTTGGTCTTCTGAGACTGTATCTTTGATATTTTTGGAGTAGACAAG
TGTGTCGTGCTCCACCATGTTGACCTGCAGGCATGCAAGCTTGCATGCCTGCAGGTCGACTCTAGAGGAT
CCCCGGGTACCGAGCTCGAATTCGTAATCATGTCATAGCTGTTTCCTGTGTGAAATTGTTATCCGCTCAC
AATTCCACACAACATACGAGCCGGAAGCATAAAGTGTAAAGCCTGGGGTGCCTAATGAGTGAGCTAACTC
ACATTAATTGCGTTG
Features (pLannotate 1.2.2; 21 found; start..end, strand, type, name):
      4..92      -  CDS            lacI (fragment): lac repressor; lacI; The lac repressor binds to the lac operator to inhibit transcription in E. coli. This inhibition can be relieved by adding lactose or isopropyl-β-D-thiogalactopyranoside (IPTG).
    149..173     +  misc_feature   RB T-DNA repeat: right border repeat from nopaline C58 T-DNA
    543..944     +  CDS            Y4CG_SINFN (fragment): Protein inferred from homology: Swiss-Prot protein existence level 3. From Sinorhizobium fredii (strain NBRC 101917 / NGR234).
   1504..2133    +  CDS            pVS1 StaA: stability protein from the Pseudomonas plasmid pVS1 (Heeb et al., 2000)
   2562..3635    +  CDS            pVS1 RepA: replication protein from the Pseudomonas plasmid pVS1 (Heeb et al., 2000)
   3701..3895    +  rep_origin     pVS1 oriV: origin of replication for the Pseudomonas plasmid pVS1 (Heeb et al., 2000)
   4098..4137    +  CDS            rop (fragment): Rop protein, which maintains plasmids at low copy number; rop
   4239..4379    +  misc_feature   bom: basis of mobility region from pBR322
   4565..5153    -  rep_origin     ori: high-copy-number ColE1/pMB1/pBR322/pUC origin of replication
   5399..6186    -  CDS            SmR (fragment): aminoglycoside adenylyltransferase (Murphy, 1985); aadA; confers resistance to spectinomycin and streptomycin
   6197..6253    -  CDS            GmR (fragment): gentamycin acetyltransferase; aacC1; confers resistance to gentamycin
   6429..6452    -  promoter       Pc promoter (fragment): intI1 (promoter lies within the coding sequence); class 1 integron promoter
   6711..6735    +  misc_feature   LB T-DNA repeat: left border repeat from nopaline C58 T-DNA
   6813..6967    -  CDS            lacZα (fragment): LacZα fragment of β-galactosidase; lacZ fragment
   7536..8084    -  CDS            bar: PAT_STRHY - Experimental evidence at protein level: Swiss-Prot protein existence level 1. Inactivates phosphinothricin (PPT) by transfer of an acetyl group from acetyl CoA. Can also acetylate demethylphosphinothricin but not PTT or glutamate. This enzyme is an effector of phosphinothricin tripeptide (PTT or bialaphos) resistance. From Streptomyces hygroscopicus. Introduced by genetic manipulation and expressed in glufosinate-tolerant maize by Dekalb Genetics.
   8159..8195    -  ncRNA          PK1-TEV CVMV: Accession: RF01102 - 5'-leader pseudoknot of TEV/CVMV
   8236..8907    -  promoter       CaMV 35S promoter (enhanced): cauliflower mosaic virus 35S promoter with a duplicated enhancer region
   8997..9053    -  misc_feature   MCS: pUC18/19 multiple cloning site
   9086..9102    -  protein_bind   lac operator: The lac repressor binds to the lac operator to inhibit transcription in E. coli. This inhibition can be relieved by adding lactose or isopropyl-β-D-thiogalactopyranoside (IPTG). lac repressor encoded by lacI
   9110..9140    -  promoter       lac promoter: promoter for the E. coli lac operon
   9155..9176    -  protein_bind   CAP binding site: CAP binding activates transcription in the presence of cAMP. E. coli catabolite activator protein
