[The description below was written by a language model from this plasmid's Addgene catalogue record and pLannotate feature annotations shown in this document.]
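Description:
pTF101.1 is an empty binary vector for Agrobacterium-mediated plant transformation, built on the pPZP200 backbone and about 9.2 kb in total according to both the depositor and sequencing-derived records, which agree closely in feature content. Outside the T-DNA, it carries two replication systems. A ColE1/pBR322-type origin with the bom mobilisation region supports propagation in E. coli. The pVS1 oriV, together with the RepA replication and StaA stability proteins, allows stable maintenance in Agrobacterium. Bacterial selection relies on an aadA aminoglycoside adenylyltransferase gene conferring spectinomycin (and streptomycin) resistance, and the plasmid is listed as low copy. Short annotated fragments of gentamicin resistance, integron, rop and lacI sequences appear to be cloning remnants rather than functional genes.

The T-DNA is delimited by nopaline C58-type right and left border repeats. Near the left border lies the plant selectable marker cassette. An enhanced CaMV 35S promoter with a duplicated enhancer region is followed by a tobacco etch virus 5' leader that acts as a translational enhancer. Together these drive the bar gene from Streptomyces hygroscopicus. Bar encodes phosphinothricin acetyltransferase, which inactivates phosphinothricin and so lets transformed tissue be selected on bialaphos or glufosinate (Basta). The feature tables do not annotate a terminator for this cassette. Toward the right border, a pUC18/19-type multiple cloning site sits within lac promoter/operator and lacZα fragment sequences, providing the position where a gene of interest can be inserted. No insert is present. The associated publication concerns soybean transformation by the cotyledonary node method, consistent with use as a general crop transformation backbone.
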