Addgene plasmid #134770: pTF101.1
Purpose: (Empty Backbone) A binary plasmid containing double CaMV 35S promoter and TEV enhancer to drive bialophos resistance gene (bar) for plant transformation.
Depositing lab: Kan Wang. Depositing organization: Iowa State University. Publication: Assessment of conditions affecting Agrobacterium-mediated soybean transformation using the cotyledonary node explant. Paz, M.M., Shou, H., Guo, Z., Zhang, Z., Banerjee, A., Wang, K. Euphytica (2004) 136: 167. 10.1023/B:EUPH.0000030669.75809.dc.
Backbone
  Vector backbone: pPZP200
  Backbone size (bp): 6742
  Vector type: Plant Expression
  Selectable markers: Basta
Growth in bacteria
  Bacterial resistance: Spectinomycin, 50 μg/mL
  Growth temperature: 37°C
  Growth strain: DH5alpha
  Copy number: Low Copy
Gene/Insert
  Gene/Insert name: None
Terms and licenses: Academic/Nonprofit Terms; Industry Terms: Not Available to Industry
Depositor comments: Contains the 564bp bialaphos resistance (bar) gene from Streptomyces hygroscopicus
How to cite: pTF101.1 was a gift from Kan Wang (Addgene plasmid # 134770 ; http://n2t.net/addgene:134770 ; RRID:Addgene_134770)
